>Addgene plasmid #117908 | pET51b(+)-NADPH-LUCID-1 (C50 5.1 nM) | depositor full sequence | sequence record 222699 | pET51b(+)-NADPH-LUCID-1 (C50 5.1 nM) sequence 6865 bps
TGGCGAATGGG
[124 nt withheld, positions 12-135]
C
[91 nt withheld, positions 137-227]
A
[49 nt withheld, positions 229-277]
CCTTTGACGTTGGAGTCCACGTTCTTT
[37 nt withheld, positions 305-341]
ACCCTATCTCGGTCTATTCTTTTGATTTATAAGGGATTTTGCCGATTTCGGCCTATTGGTTAAAAAATGA
GCTGATTTAACAAAAATTTAACGCGAATTTTAACAAAATATTAACGTTTACAATTTCTGGCGGCACGATG
GCATGAGATTATCAAAAAGGATCTTCACCTAGATCCTTTTAAATTAAAAATGAAGTTTTAAATCAATCTA
AAGTATATATGAGTAAACTTGGTCTGACAGTTACCAATGCTTAATCAGTGAGGCACCTATCTCAGCGATC
TGTCTATTTCGTTCATCCATAGTTGCCTGACTCCCCGTCGTGTAGATAACTACGATACGGGAGGGCTTAC
CATCTGGCCCCAGTGCTGCAATGATACCGCGAGACCCACGCTCACCGGCTCCAGATTTATCAGCAATAAA
CCAGCCAGCCGGAAGGGCCGAGCGCAGAAGTGGTCCTGCAACTTTATCCGCCTCCATCCAGTCTATTAAT
TGTTGCCGGGAAGCTAGAGTAAGTAGTTCGCCAGTTAATAGTTTGCGCAACGTTGTTGCCATTGCTACAG
GCATCGTGGTGTCACGCTCGTCGTTTGGTATGGCTTCATTCAGCTCCGGTTCCCAACGATCAAGGCGAGT
TACATGATCCCCCATGTTGTGCAAAAAAGCGGTTAGCTCCTTCGGTCCTCCGATCGTTGTCAGAAGTAAG
TTGGCCGCAGTGTTATCACTCATGGTTATGGCAGCACTGCATAATTCTCTTACTGTCATGCCATCCGTAA
GATGCTTTTCTGTGACTGGTGAGTACTCAACCAAGTCATTCTGAGAATAGTGTATGCGGCGACCGAGTTG
CTCTTGCCCGGCGTCAATACGGGATAATACCGCGCCACATAGCAGAACTTTAAAAGTGCTCATCATTGGA
AAACGTTCTTCGGGGCGAAAACTCTCAAGGATCTTACCGCTGTTGAGATCCAGTTCGATGTAACCCACTC
GTGCACCCAACTGATCTTCAGCATCTTTTACTTTCACCAGCGTTTCTGGGTGAGCAAAAACAGGAAGGCA
AAATGCCGCAAAAAAGGGAATAAGGGCGACACGGAAATGTTGAATACTCATACTCTTCCTTTTTCAATCA
TGATTGAAGCATTTATCAGGGTTATTGTCTCATGAGCGGATACATATTTGAATGTATTTAGAAAAATAAA
CAAATAGGTCATGACCAAAATCCCTTAACGTGAGTTTTCGTTCCACTGAGCGTCAGACCCCGTAGAAAAG
ATCAAAGGATCTTCTTGAGATCCTTTTTTTCTGCGCGTAATCTGCTGCTTGCAAACAAAAAAACCACCGC
TACCAGCGGTGGTTTGTTTGCCGGATCAAGAGCTACCAACTCTTTTTCCGAAGGTAACTGGCTTCAGCAG
AGCGCAGATACCAAATACTGTCCTTCTAGTGTAGCCGTAGTTAGGCCACCACTTCAAGAACTCTGTAGCA
CCGCCTACATACCTCGCTCTGCTAATCCTGTTACCAGTGGCTGCTGCCAGTGGCGATAAGTCGTGTCTTA
CCGGGTTGGACTCAAGACGATAGTTACCGGATAAGGCGCAGCGGTCGGGCTGAACGGGGGGTTCGTGCAC
ACAGCCCAGCTTGGAGCGAACGACCTACACCGAACTGAGATACCTACAGCGTGAGCTATGAGAAAGCGCC
ACGCTTCCCGAAGGGAGAAAGGCGGACAGGTATCCGGTAAGCGGCAGGGTCGGAACAGGAGAGCGCACGA
GGGAGCTTCCAGGGGGAAACGCCTGGTATCTTTATAGTCCTGTCGGGTTTCGCCACCTCTGACTTGAGCG
TCGATTTTTGTGATGCTCGTCAGGGGGGCGGAGCCTATGGAAAAACGCCAGCAACGCGGCCTTTTTACGG
TTCCTGGCCTTTTGCTGGCCTTTTGCTCACATGTTCTTTCCTGCGTTATCCCCTGATTCTGTGGATAACC
GTATTACCGCCTTTGAGTGAGCTGATACCGCTCGCCGCAGCCGAACGACCGAGCGCAGCGAGTCAGTGAG
CGAGGAAGCGGAAGAGCGCCTGATGCGGTATTTTCTCCTTACGCATCTGTGCGGTATTTCACACCGCATA
TATGGTGCACTCTCAGTACAATCTGCTCTGATGCCGCATAGTTAAGCCAGTATACACTCCGCTATCGCTA
CGTGACTGGGTCATGGCTGCGCCCCGACACCCGCCAACACCCGCTGACGCGCCCTGACGGGCTTGTCTGC
TCCCGGCATCCGCTTACAGACAAGCTGTGACCGTCTCCGGGAGCTGCATGTGTCAGAGGTTTTCACCGTC
ATCACCGAAACGCGCGAGGCAGCTGCGGTAAAGCTCATCAGCGTGGTCGTGAAGCGATTCACAGATGTCT
GCCTGTTCATCCGCGTCCAGCTCGTTGAGTTTCTCCAGAAGCGTTAATGTCTGGCTTCTGATAAAGCGGG
CCATGTTAAGGGCGGTTTTTTCCTGTTTGGTCACTGATGCCTCCGTGTAAGGGGGATTTCTGTTCATGGG
GGTAATGATACCGATGAAACGAGAGAGGATGCTCACGATACGGGTTACTGATGATGAACATGCCCGGTTA
CTGGAACGTTGTGAGGGTAAACAACTGGCGGTATGGATGCGGCGGGACCAGAGAAAAATCACTCAGGGTC
AATGCCAGCGCTTCGTTAATACAGATGTAGGTGTTCCACAGGGTAGCCAGCAGCATCCTGCGATGCAGAT
CCGGAACATAATGGTGCAGGGCGCTGACTTCCGCGTTTCCAGACTTTACGAAACACGGAAACCGAAGACC
ATTCATGTTGTTGCTCAGGTCGCAGACGTTTTGCAGCAGCAGTCGCTTCACGTTCGCTCGCGTATCGGTG
ATTCATTCTGCTAACCAGTAAGGCAACCCCGCCAGCCTAGCCGGGTCCTCAACGACAGGAGCACGATCAT
GCTAGTCATGCCCCGCGCCCACCGGAAGGAGCTGACTGGGTTGAAGGCTCTCAAGGGCATCGGTCGAGAT
CCCGGTGCCTAATGAGTGAGCTAACTTACATTAATTGCGTTGCGCTCACTGCCCGCTTTCCAGTCGGGAA
ACCTGTCGTGCCAGCTGCATTAATGAATCGGCCAACGCGCGGGGAGAGGCGGTTTGCGTATTGGGCGCCA
GGGTGGTTTTTCTTTTCACCAGTGAGACGGGCAACAGCTGATTGCCCTTCACCGCCTGGCCCTGAGAGAG
TTGCAGCAAGCGGTCCACGCTGGTTTGCCCCAGCAGGCGAAAATCCTGTTTGATGGTGGTTAACGGCGGG
ATATAACATGAGCTGTCTTCGGTATCGTCGTATCCCACTACCGAGATGTCCGCACCAACGCGCAGCCCGG
ACTCGGTAATGGCGCGCATTGCGCCCAGCGCCATCTGATCGTTGGCAACCAGCATCGCAGTGGGAACGAT
GCCCTCATTCAGCATTTGCATGGTTTGTTGAAAACCGGACATGGCACTCCAGTCGCCTTCCCGTTCCGCT
ATCGGCTGAATTTGATTGCGAGTGAGATATTTATGCCAGCCAGCCAGACGCAGACGCGCCGAGACAGAAC
TTAATGGGCCCGCTAACAGCGCGATTTGCTGGTGACCCAATGCGACCAGATGCTCCACGCCCAGTCGCGT
ACCGTCTTCATGGGAGAAAATAATACTGTTGATGGGTGTCTGGTCAGAGACATCAAGAAATAACGCCGGA
ACATTAGTGCAGGCAGCTTCCACAGCAATGGCATCCTGGTCATCCAGCGGATAGTTAATGATCAGCCCAC
TGACGCGTTGCGCGAGAAGATTGTGCACCGCCGCTTTACAGGCTTCGACGCCGCTTCGTTCTACCATCGA
CACCACCACGCTGGCACCCAGTTGATCGGCGCGAGATTTAATCGCCGCGACAATTTGCGACGGCGCGTGC
AGGGCCAGACTGGAGGTGGCAACGCCAATCAGCAACGACTGTTTGCCCGCCAGTTGTTGTGCCACGCGGT
TGGGAATGTAATTCAGCTCCGCCATCGCCGCTTCCACTTTTTCCCGCGTTTTCGCAGAAACGTGGCTGGC
CTGGTTCACCACGCGGGAAACGGTCTGATAAGAGACACCGGCATACTCTGCGACATCGTATAACGTTACT
GGTTTCACATTCACCACCCTGAATTGACTCTCTTCCGGGCGCTATCATGCCATACCGCGAAAGGTTTTGC
GCCATTCGATGGTGTCCGGGATCTCGACGCTCTCCCTTATGCGACTCCTGCATTAGGAAGCAGCCCAGTA
GTAGGTTGAGGCCGTTGAGCACCGCCGCCGCAAGGAATGGTGCATGCAAGGAGATGGCGCCCAACAGTCC
CCCGGCCACGGGGCCTGCCACCATACCCACGCCGAAACAAGCGCTCATGAGCCCGAAGTGGCGAGCCCGA
TCTTCCCCATCGGTGATGTCGGCGATATAGGCGCCAGCAACCGCACCTGTGGCGCCGGTGATGCCGGCCA
CGATGCGTCCGGCGTAGAGGATCGAGATCGATCTCGATCCCGCGAAATTAATACGACTCACTATAGGGGA
ATTGTGAGCGGATAACAATTCCCCTCTAGAAATAATTTTGTTTAACTTTAAGAAGGAGATATACCATGGC
AAGCTGGAGCCACCCGCAGTTCGAAAAGGGTGCAGATGACGACGACAAGGTACCGCATATGGATAAAGAC
TGCGAAATGAAACGCACTACCCTGGACAGCCCGCTGGGTAAACTGGAACTGAGCGGTTGCGAGCAGGGCC
TGCACGAAATCATTTTCCTGGGCAAAGGTACGAGCGCTGCGGATGCGGTCGAAGTACCGGCTCCGGCTGC
GGTTCTGGGTGGCCCGGAGCCGCTGATGCAGGCTACCGCATGGCTGAACGCATATTTTCACCAGCCAGAG
GCGATTGAAGAGTTCCCTGTACCGGCCCTGCATCACCCGGTATTTCAGCAGGAATCCTTTACCCGTCAGG
TACTGTGGAAACTGCTGAAAGTAGTGAAATTCGGCGAGGTGATCTCCTATTCCCATCTGGCGGCGCTGGC
TGGCAACCCAGCGGCAACTGCGGCGGTGAAAACCGCTCTGTCTGGTAATCCGGTGCCAATTCTGATCCCG
TGCCACCGTGTGGTTCAGGGCGACCTGGACGTAGGTGGCTACGAAGGCGGCCTGGCTGTGAAAGAATGGC
TGCTGGCGCACGAAGGTCACCGTCTGGGTAAACCAGGCCTGGGCGAATTCCCTCCTCCTCCGCCACCGCC
ACCACCGCCGCCGCCGCCACCACCACCTCCTCCGCCTCCTCCACCACCACCGCCACCGCCTCCACCACCT
GGCGGCCGCATGATCAGTCTGATTGCGGCGTTAGCGGTAGATCGCGTTATCGGCATGGAAAACGCCATGC
CGTGGAACGGTCTGAGCGGCGACCAAATGGGCCAGATCGAAAAAATTTTTAAGGTGGTGTACCCTGTGGA
TGATCATCACTTTAAGGTGATCCTGCACTATGGCACACTGGTAATCGACGGGGTTACGCCGAACATGATC
GACTATTTCGGACGGCCGTATGAAGGCATCGCCGTGTTCGACGGCAAAAAGATCACTGTAACAGGGACCC
TGTGGAACGGCAACAAAATTATCGACGAGCGCCTGATCAACCCCGACGGCTCCCTGCTGTTCCGAGTAAC
CATCAACGGAGTGACCGGCTGGCGGCTGTGCGAACGCATTCTGGCGGGTGGCACCGGTGGCTCTGGCGGT
ACCGGTGGCTCTATGGTCTTCACACTCGAAGATTTCGTTGGGGACTGGCGACAGACAGCCGGCTACAACC
TGGACCAAGTCCTTGAACAGGGAGGTGTGTCCAGTTTGTTTCAGAATCTCGGGGTGTCCGTAACTCCGAT
CCAAAGGATTGTCCTGAGCGGTGAAAATGGGCTGAAGATCGACATCCATGTCATCATCCCGTATGAACTG
CCTGCCGATCTCGCCTGGTTTAAACGCAACACCTTAAATAAACCCGTGATTATGGGCCGCCATACCTGGG
AATCAATCGGTCGTCCGTTGCCAGGACGCAAAAATATTATCCTCAGCAGTCAACCGGGTACGGACGATCG
CGTAACGTGGGTGAAGTCGGTGGATGAAGCCATCGCGGCGTGTGGTGACGTACCAGAAATCATGGTGATT
GGCGGCGGTCGCGTTTATGAACAGTTCTTGCCAAAAGCGCAAAAACTGTATCTGACGCATATCGACGCAG
AAGTGGAAGGCGACACCCATTTCCCGGATTACGAGCCGGATGACTGGGAATCGGTATTCAGCGAATTCCA
CGATGCTGATGCGCAGAACTCTCACAGCTATTGCTTTGAGATTCTGGAGCGGCGGGGAGCTCCGGGCTTC
TCCTCAATTTCCGCTCATCACCACCATCATCACCATCACCACCACTAATTAACCTAGGCTGCTGCCACCG
CTGAGCAATAACTAGCATAACCCCTTGGGGCCTCTAAACGGGTCTTGAGGGGTTTTTTGCTGAAAGGAGG
AACTATATCCGGAT
Features (pLannotate 1.2.2; 23 found; start..end, strand, type, name):
     12..467     +  rep_origin     f1 ori (sequence partly withheld): f1 bacteriophage origin of replication; arrow indicates direction of (+) strand synthesis
    582..1442    -  CDS            AmpR: β-lactamase; bla; confers resistance to ampicillin, carbenicillin, and related antibiotics
   1443..1535    -  promoter       AmpR promoter: bla
   1616..2204    +  rep_origin     ori: high-copy-number ColE1/pMB1/pBR322/pUC origin of replication
   2390..2532    -  misc_feature   bom: basis of mobility region from pBR322
   2634..2825    -  CDS            rop: Rop protein, which maintains plasmids at low copy number; rop
   2842..3222    +  CDS            YPB1_ECOLX: Protein predicted: Swiss-Prot protein existence level 4. From Escherichia coli.
   3284..3348    -  CDS            TcR (fragment): tetracycline efflux protein; tet; confers resistance to tetracycline
   3363..3384    -  protein_bind   CAP binding site: CAP binding activates transcription in the presence of cAMP. E. coli catabolite activator protein
   3397..4479    -  CDS            lacI: lac repressor; lacI; The lac repressor binds to the lac operator to inhibit transcription in E. coli. This inhibition can be relieved by adding lactose or isopropyl-β-D-thiogalactopyranoside (IPTG).
   4480..4557    -  promoter       lacI promoter: lacI
   4565..4844    -  CDS            TcR (fragment): tetracycline efflux protein; tet; confers resistance to tetracycline
   4870..4888    +  promoter       T7 promoter: promoter for bacteriophage T7 RNA polymerase
   4889..4913    +  protein_bind   lac operator: The lac repressor binds to the lac operator to inhibit transcription in E. coli. This inhibition can be relieved by adding lactose or isopropyl-β-D-thiogalactopyranoside (IPTG). lac repressor encoded by lacI
   4928..4950    +  RBS            RBS: efficient ribosome binding site from bacteriophage T7 gene 10 (Olins and Rangwala, 1989)
   4966..4989    +  CDS            Strep-Tag II: peptide that binds Strep-Tactin®, an engineered form of streptavidin
   5020..5565    +  CDS            MGMT (fragment): MGMT_HUMAN - Experimental evidence at protein level: Swiss-Prot protein existence level 1. Involved in the cellular defense against the biological effects of O6-methylguanine (O6-MeG) and O4-methylthymine (O4-MeT) in DNA. Repairs the methylated nucleobase in DNA by stoichiometrically transferring the methyl group to a cysteine residue in the enzyme. This is a suicide reaction: the enzyme is irreversibly inactivated. From Homo sapiens (Human).
   5671..5739    +  CDS            ecDHFR (fragment): E. coli dihydrofolate reductase; folA
   5740..6057    +  CDS            Nluc (fragment): NanoLuc® luciferase human codon-optimized
   6094..6288    +  CDS            Nluc (fragment): NanoLuc® luciferase human codon-optimized
   6289..6696    +  CDS            ecDHFR (fragment): E. coli dihydrofolate reductase; folA
   6768..6785    +  CDS            SET1 (fragment): solubility-enhancement tag derived from T7 phage gene 10B
   6793..6840    +  terminator     T7 terminator: transcription terminator for bacteriophage T7 RNA polymerase
