>Addgene plasmid #117908 | pET51b(+)-NADPH-LUCID-1 (C50 5.1 nM) | addgene full sequence | sequence record 225682 | Addgene Partial NGS Result
CAAGGAGATGGCGCCCAACAGTCCCCCGGCCACGGGGCCTGCCACCATACCCACGCCGAAACAAGCGCTC
ATGAGCCCGAAGTGGCGAGCCCGATCTTCCCCATCGGTGATGTCGGCGATATAGGCGCCAGCAACCGCAC
CTGTGGCGCCGGTGATGCCGGCCACGATGCGTCCGGCGTAGAGGATCGAGATCGATCTCGATCCCGCGAA
ATTAATACGACTCACTATAGGGGAATTGTGAGCGGATAACAATTCCCCTCTAGAAATAATTTTGTTTAAC
TTTAAGAAGGAGATATACCATGGCAAGCTGGAGCCACCCGCAGTTCGAAAAGGGTGCAGATGACGACGAC
AAGGTACCGCATATGGATAAAGACTGCGAAATGAAACGCACTACCCTGGACAGCCCGCTGGGTAAACTGG
AACTGAGCGGTTGCGAGCAGGGCCTGCACGAAATCATTTTCCTGGGCAAAGGTACGAGCGCTGCGGATGC
GGTCGAAGTACCGGCTCCGGCTGCGGTTCTGGGTGGCCCGGAGCCGCTGATGCAGGCTACCGCATGGCTG
AACGCATATTTTCACCAGCCAGAGGCGATTGAAGAGTTCCCTGTACCGGCCCTGCATCACCCGGTATTTC
AGCAGGAATCCTTTACCCGTCAGGTACTGTGGAAACTGCTGAAAGTAGTGAAATTCGGCGAGGTGATCTC
CTATTCCCATCTGGCGGCGCTGGCTGGCAACCCAGCGGCAACTGCGGCGGTGAAAACCGCTCTGTCTGGT
AATCCGGTGCCAATTCTGATCCCGTGCCACCGTGTGGTTCAGGGCGACCTGGACGTAGGTGGCTACGAAG
GCGGCCTGGCTGTGAAAGAATGGCTGCTGGCGCACGAAGGTCACCGTCTGGGTAAACCAGGCCTGGGCGA
ATTCCCTCCTCCTCCGCCACCGCCACCACCGCCGCCGCCGCCACCACCACCTCCTCCGCCTCCTCCACCA
CCACCGCCACCGCCTCCACCACCTGGCGGCCGCATGATCAGTCTGATTGCGGCGTTAGCGGTAGATCGCG
TTATCGGCATGGAAAACGCCATGCCGTGGAACGGTCTGAGCGGCGACCAAATGGGCCAGATCGAAAAAAT
TTTTAAGGTGGTGTACCCTGTGGATGATCATCACTTTAAGGTGATCCTGCACTATGGCACACTGGTAATC
GACGGGGTTACGCCGAACATGATCGACTATTTCGGACGGCCGTATGAAGGCATCGCCGTGTTCGACGGCA
AAAAGATCACTGTAACAGGGACCCTGTGGAACGGCAACAAAATTATCGACGAGCGCCTGATCAACCCCGA
CGGCTCCCTGCTGTTCCGAGTAACCATCAACGGAGTGACCGGCTGGCGGCTGTGCGAACGCATTCTGGCG
GGTGGCACCGGTGGCTCTGGCGGTACCGGTGGCTCTATGGTCTTCACACTCGAAGATTTCGTTGGGGACT
GGCGACAGACAGCCGGCTACAACCTGGACCAAGTCCTTGAACAGGGAGGTGTGTCCAGTTTGTTTCAGAA
TCTCGGGGTGTCCGTAACTCCGATCCAAAGGATTGTCCTGAGCGGTGAAAATGGGCTGAAGATCGACATC
CATGTCATCATCCCGTATGAACTGCCTGCCGATCTCGCCTGGTTTAAACGCAACACCTTAAATAAACCCG
TGATTATGGGCCGCCATACCTGGGAATCAATCGGTCGTCCGTTGCCAGGACGCAAAAATATTATCCTCAG
CAGTCAACCGGGTACGGACGATCGCGTAACGTGGGTGAAGTCGGTGGATGAAGCCATCGCGGCGTGTGGT
GACGTACCAGAAATCATGGTGATTGGCGGCGGTCGCGTTTATGAACAGTTCTTGCCAAAAGCGCAAAAAC
TGTATCTGACGCATATCGACGCAGAAGTGGAAGGCGACACCCATTTCCCGGATTACGAGCCGGATGACTG
GGAATCGGTATTCAGCGAATTCCACGATGCTGATGCGCAGAACTCTCACAGCTATTGCTTTGAGATTCTG
GAGCGGCGGGGAGCTCCGGGCTTCTCCTCAATTTCCGCTCATCACCACCATCATCACCATCACCACCACT
AATTAACCTAGGCTGCTGCCACCGCTGAGCAATAACTAGCATAACCCCTTGGGGCCTCTAAACGGGTCTT
GAGGGGTTTTTTGCTGAAAGGAGGAACTATATCCGGATTGGCGAATGGG
[124 nt withheld, positions 2220-2343]
C
[91 nt withheld, positions 2345-2435]
A
[49 nt withheld, positions 2437-2485]
CCTTTGACGTTGGAGTCCACGTTCTTT
[37 nt withheld, positions 2513-2549]
ACCCTATCTCGGTCTATTCTTTTGATTTATAAGGGATTTTGCCGATTTCGGCCTATTGGTTAAAAAATGA
GCTGATTTAACAAAAATTTAACGCGAATTTTAACAAAATATTAACGTTTACAATTTCTGGCGGCACGATG
GCATGAGATTATCAAAAAGGATCTTCACCTAGATCCTTTTAAATTAAAAATGAAGTTTTAAATCAATCTA
AAGTATATATGAGTAAACTTGGTCTGACAGTTACCAATGCTTAATCAGTGAGGCACCTATCTCAGCGATC
TGTCTATTTCGTTCATCCATAGTTGCCTGACTCCCCGTCGTGTAGATAACTACGATACGGGAGGGCTTAC
CATCTGGCCCCAGTGCTGCAATGATACCGCGAGACCCACGCTCACCGGCTCCAGATTTATCAGCAATAAA
CCAGCCAGCCGGAAGGGCCGAGCGCAGAAGTGGTCCTGCAACTTTATCCGCCTCCATCCAGTCTATTAAT
TGTTGCCGGGAAGCTAGAGTAAGTAGTTCGCCAGTTAATAGTTTGCGCAACGTTGTTGCCATTGCTACAG
GCATCGTGGTGTCACGCTCGTCGTTTGGTATGGCTTCATTCAGCTCCGGTTCCCAACGATCAAGGCGAGT
TACATGATCCCCCATGTTGTGCAAAAAAGCGGTTAGCTCCTTCGGTCCTCCGATCGTTGTCAGAAGTAAG
TTGGCCGCAGTGTTATCACTCATGGTTATGGCAGCACTGCATAATTCTCTTACTGTCATGCCATCCGTAA
GATGCTTTTCTGTGACTGGTGAGTACTCAACCAAGTCATTCTGAGAATAGTGTATGCGGCGACCGAGTTG
CTCTTGCCCGGCGTCAATACGGGATAATACCGCGCCACATAGCAGAACTTTAAAAGTGCTCATCATTGGA
AAACGTTCTTCGGGGCGAAAACTCTCAAGGATCTTACCGCTGTTGAGATCCAGTTCGATGTAACCCACTC
GTGCACCCAACTGATCTTCAGCATCTTTTACTTTCACCAGCGTTTCTGGGTGAGCAAAAACAGGAAGGCA
AAATGCCGCAAAAAAGGGAATAAGGGCGACACGGAAATGTTGAATACTCATACTCTTCCTTTTTCAATCA
TGATTGAAGCATTTATCAGGGTTATTGTCTCATGAGCGGATACATATTTGAATGTATTTAGAAAAATAAA
CAAATAGGTCATGACCAAAATCCCTTAACGTGAGTTTTCGTTCCACTGAGCGTCAGACCCCGTAGAAAAG
ATCAAAGGATCTTCTTGAGATCCTTTTTTTCTGCGCGTAATCTGCTGCTTGCAAACAAAAAAACCACCGC
TACCAGCGGTGGTTTGTTTGCCGGATCAAGAGCTACCAACTCTTTTTCCGAAGGTAACTGGCTTCAGCAG
AGCGCAGATACCAAATACTGTCCTTCTAGTGTAGCCGTAGTTAGGCCACCACTTCAAGAACTCTGTAGCA
CCGCCTACATACCTCGCTCTGCTAATCCTGTTACCAGTGGCTGCTGCCAGTGGCGATAAGTCGTGTCTTA
CCGGGTTGGACTCAAGACGATAGTTACCGGATAAGGCGCAGCGGTCGGGCTGAACGGGGGGTTCGTGCAC
ACAGCCCAGCTTGGAGCGAACGACCTACACCGAACTGAGATACCTACAGCGTGAGCTATGAGAAAGCGCC
ACGCTTCCCGAAGGGAGAAAGGCGGACAGGTATCCGGTAAGCGGCAGGGTCGGAACAGGAGAGCGCACGA
GGGAGCTTCCAGGGGGAAACGCCTGGTATCTTTATAGTCCTGTCGGGTTTCGCCACCTCTGACTTGAGCG
TCGATTTTTGTGATGCTCGTCAGGGGGGCGGAGCCTATGGAAAAACGCCAGCAACGCGGCCTTTTTACGG
TTCCTGGCCTTTTGCTGGCCTTTTGCTCACATGTTCTTTCCTGCGTTATCCCCTGATTCTGTGGATAACC
GTATTACCGCCTTTGAGTGAGCTGATACCGCTCGCCGCAGCCGAACGACCGAGCGCAGCGAGTCAGTGAG
CGAGGAAGCGGAAGAGCGCCTGATGCGGTATTTTCTCCTTACGCATCTGTGCGGTATTTCACACCGCAAT
GGTGCACTCTCAGTACAATCTGCTCTGATGCCGCATAGTTAAGCCAGTATACACTCCGCTATCGCTACGT
GACTGGGTCATGGCTGCGCCCCGACACCCGCCAACACCCGCTGACGCGCCCTGACGGGCTTGTCTGCTCC
CGGCATCCGCTTACAGACAAGCTGTGACCGTCTCCGGGAGCTGCATGTGTCAGAGGTTTTCACCGTCATC
ACCGAAACGCGCGAGGCAGCTGCGGTAAAGCTCATCAGCGTGGTCGTGAAGCGATTCACAGATGTCTGCC
TGTTCATCCGCGTCCAGCTCGTTGAGTTTCTCCAGAAGCGTTAATGTCTGGCTTCTGATAAAGCGGGCCA
TGTTAAGGGCGGTTTTTTCCTGTTTGGTCACTGATGCCTCCGTGTAAGGGGGATTTCTGTTCATGGGGGT
AATGATACCGATGAAACGAGAGAGGATGCTCACGATACGGGTTACTGATGATGAACATGCCCGGTTACTG
GAACGTTGTGAGGGTAAACAACTGGCGGTATGGATGCGGCGGGACCAGAGAAAAATCACTCAGGGTCAAT
GCCAGCGCTTCGTTAATACAGATGTAGGTGTTCCACAGGGTAGCCAGCAGCATCCTGCGATGCAGATCCG
GAACATAATGGTGCAGGGCGCTGACTTCCGCGTTTCCAGACTTTACGAAACACGGAAACCGAAGACCATT
CATGTTGTTGCTCAGGTCGCAGACGTTTTGCAGCAGCAGTCGCTTCACGTTCGCTCGCGTATCGGTGATT
CATTCTGCTAACCAGTAAGGCAACCCCGCCAGCCTAGCCGGGTCCTCAACGACAGGAGCACGATCATGCT
AGTCATGCCCCGCGCCCACCGGAAGGAGCTGACTGGGTTGAAGGCTCTCAAGGGCATCGGTCGAGATCCC
GGTGCCTAATGAGTGAGCTAACTTACATTAATTGCGTTGCGCTCACTGCCCGCTTTCCAGTCGGGAAACC
TGTCGTGCCAGCTGCATTAATGAATCGGCCAACGCGCGGGGAGAGGCGGTTTGCGTATTGGGCGCCAGGG
TGGTTTTTCTTTTCACCAGTGAGACGGGCAACAGCTGATTGCCCTTCACCGCCTGGCCCTGAGAGAGTTG
CAGCAAGCGGTCCACGCTGGTTTGCCCCAGCAGGCGAAAATCCTGTTTGATGGTGGTTAACGGCGGGATA
TAACATGAGCTGTCTTCGGTATCGTCGTATCCCACTACCGAGATGTCCGCACCAACGCGCAGCCCGGACT
CGGTAATGGCGCGCATTGCGCCCAGCGCCATCTGATCGTTGGCAACCAGCATCGCAGTGGGAACGATGCC
CTCATTCAGCATTTGCATGGTTTGTTGAAAACCGGACATGGCACTCCAGTCGCCTTCCCGTTCCGCTATC
GGCTGAATTTGATTGCGAGTGAGATATTTATGCCAGCCAGCCAGACGCAGACGCGCCGAGACAGAACTTA
ATGGGCCCGCTAACAGCGCGATTTGCTGGTGACCCAATGCGACCAGATGCTCCACGCCCAGTCGCGTACC
GTCTTCATGGGAGAAAATAATACTGTTGATGGGTGTCTGGTCAGAGACATCAAGAAATAACGCCGGAACA
TTAGTGCAGGCAGCTTCCACAGCAATGGCATCCTGGTCATCCAGCGGATAGTTAATGATCAGCCCACTGA
CGCGTTGCGCGAGAAGATTGTGCACCGCCGCTTTACAGGCTTCGACGCCGCTTCGTTCTACCATCGACAC
CACCACGCTGGCACCCAGTTGATCGGCGCGAGATTTAATCGCCGCGACAATTTGCGACGGCGCGTGCAGG
GCCAGACTGGAGGTGGCAACGCCAATCAGCAACGACTGTTTGCCCGCCAGTTGTTGTGCCACGCGGTTGG
GAATGTAATTCAGCTCCGCCATCGCCGCTTCCACTTTTTCCCGCGTTTTCGCAGAAACGTGGCTGGCCTG
GTTCACCACGCGGGAAACGGTCTGATAAGAGACACCGGCATACTCTGCGACATCGTATAACGTTACTGGT
TTCACATTCACCACCCTGAATTGACTCTCTTCCGGGCGCTATCATGCCATACCGCGAAAGGTTTTGCGCC
ATTCGATGGTGTCCGGGATCTCGACGCTCTCCCTTATGCGACTCCTGCATTAGGAAGCAGCCCAGTAGTA
GGTTGAGGCCGTTGAGCACCGCCGCCGCAAGGAATGGTGCATG
Features (pLannotate 1.2.2; 23 found; start..end, strand, type, name):
    213..231     +  promoter       T7 promoter: promoter for bacteriophage T7 RNA polymerase
    232..256     +  protein_bind   lac operator: The lac repressor binds to the lac operator to inhibit transcription in E. coli. This inhibition can be relieved by adding lactose or isopropyl-β-D-thiogalactopyranoside (IPTG). lac repressor encoded by lacI
    271..293     +  RBS            RBS: efficient ribosome binding site from bacteriophage T7 gene 10 (Olins and Rangwala, 1989)
    309..332     +  CDS            Strep-Tag II: peptide that binds Strep-Tactin®, an engineered form of streptavidin
    363..908     +  CDS            MGMT (fragment): MGMT_HUMAN - Experimental evidence at protein level: Swiss-Prot protein existence level 1. Involved in the cellular defense against the biological effects of O6-methylguanine (O6-MeG) and O4-methylthymine (O4-MeT) in DNA. Repairs the methylated nucleobase in DNA by stoichiometrically transferring the methyl group to a cysteine residue in the enzyme. This is a suicide reaction: the enzyme is irreversibly inactivated. From Homo sapiens (Human).
   1014..1082    +  CDS            ecDHFR (fragment): E. coli dihydrofolate reductase; folA
   1083..1400    +  CDS            Nluc (fragment): NanoLuc® luciferase human codon-optimized
   1437..1631    +  CDS            Nluc (fragment): NanoLuc® luciferase human codon-optimized
   1632..2039    +  CDS            ecDHFR (fragment): E. coli dihydrofolate reductase; folA
   2111..2128    +  CDS            SET1 (fragment): solubility-enhancement tag derived from T7 phage gene 10B
   2136..2183    +  terminator     T7 terminator: transcription terminator for bacteriophage T7 RNA polymerase
   2220..2675    +  rep_origin     f1 ori (sequence partly withheld): f1 bacteriophage origin of replication; arrow indicates direction of (+) strand synthesis
   2790..3650    -  CDS            AmpR: β-lactamase; bla; confers resistance to ampicillin, carbenicillin, and related antibiotics
   3651..3743    -  promoter       AmpR promoter: bla
   3824..4412    +  rep_origin     ori: high-copy-number ColE1/pMB1/pBR322/pUC origin of replication
   4598..4737    -  misc_feature   bom: basis of mobility region from pBR322
   4839..5030    -  CDS            rop: Rop protein, which maintains plasmids at low copy number; rop
   5047..5427    +  CDS            YPB1_ECOLX: Protein predicted: Swiss-Prot protein existence level 4. From Escherichia coli.
   5489..5553    -  CDS            TcR (fragment): tetracycline efflux protein; tet; confers resistance to tetracycline
   5568..5589    -  protein_bind   CAP binding site: CAP binding activates transcription in the presence of cAMP. E. coli catabolite activator protein
   5602..6684    -  CDS            lacI: lac repressor; lacI; The lac repressor binds to the lac operator to inhibit transcription in E. coli. This inhibition can be relieved by adding lactose or isopropyl-β-D-thiogalactopyranoside (IPTG).
   6685..6762    -  promoter       lacI promoter: lacI
   6770..187     -  CDS            TcR (fragment) (across the origin): tetracycline efflux protein; tet; confers resistance to tetracycline
