[The description below was written by a language model from this plasmid's Addgene catalogue record and pLannotate feature annotations shown in this document.]
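Description:
pET51b(+)-NADPH-LUCID-1 (C50 5.1 nM) is a bacterial expression plasmid of about 6.9 kb built on the Novagen pET51b(+) backbone. It encodes a semisynthetic bioluminescent (BRET) sensor protein for measuring NADPH concentration. The plasmid replicates in E. coli from a pBR322-type ColE1 origin accompanied by the bom region and the rop gene, consistent with the low copy number listed, and is selected with ampicillin through the β-lactamase gene. An f1 origin is also present, along with short non-functional remnants of the tetracycline resistance gene inherited from the backbone. Two annotated sequence records (depositor and repository sequencing) differ by only a few nucleotides in length and show the same feature layout, starting at different coordinates.

Expression is driven by a T7 promoter with an adjacent lac operator and the T7 gene 10 ribosome binding site, closed by a T7 terminator. The plasmid-borne lacI gene supplies repressor, so transcription needs a host providing T7 RNA polymerase and is IPTG-inducible. The synthetic open reading frame starts with an N-terminal Strep-tag II, followed by SNAP-tag, which the automated annotation labels as a human MGMT fragment because SNAP-tag derives from that protein. The insert name then indicates a 30-proline linker and E. coli dihydrofolate reductase with a circularly permuted NanoLuc luciferase inserted into it. The feature table reflects this arrangement as two rearranged Nluc fragments flanked by a short and a long DHFR fragment. The catalogue lists a C-terminal His-tag, which the feature tables do not annotate as such. The purified protein serves as the protein component of the sensor. The SNAP-tag would covalently carry the synthetic component, which the record does not describe, and DHFR presumably acts as the NADPH-responsive receptor. The sensor was developed for metabolic assays at the point of care.
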