Addgene plasmid #117908: pET51b(+)-NADPH-LUCID-1 (C50 5.1 nM)
Purpose: Plasmid encoding the bacterial expression of the BRET semi-synthetic biosensor measuring the NADPH concentration with a C50 of 5.1 nM
Depositing lab: Kai Johnsson. Depositing organization: Max Planck Institute for Medical Research. Publication: Semisynthetic sensor proteins enable metabolic assays at the point of care. Yu Q, Xue L, Hiblot J, Griss R, Fabritz S, Roux C, Binz PA, Haas D, Okun JG, Johnsson K. Science. 2018 Sep 14;361(6407):1122-1126. doi: 10.1126/science.aat7992. PubMed 30213915.
Backbone
  Vector backbone: pET51-b(+)
  Backbone manufacturer: Novagen
  Backbone size w/o insert (bp): 5218
  Total vector size (bp): 6865
  Vector type: Bacterial Expression
Growth in bacteria
  Bacterial resistance: Ampicillin, 100 μg/mL
  Growth temperature: 37°C
  Growth strain: DH5alpha
  Copy number: Low Copy
Gene/Insert
  Gene/Insert name: SNAP_Pro30_[cpNLuc23_24]eDHFR
  Species: Synthetic
  Insert size (bp): 1803
  Promoter: T7
  Tag / fusion protein: Strep-tag (N terminal on insert); His-tag (C terminal on insert)
  Cloning method: Gibson Cloning
  Sequencing primers: 5′ T7; 3′ pET-RP
Terms and licenses: Academic/Nonprofit Terms; Industry Terms: Not Available to Industry
How to cite: pET51b(+)-NADPH-LUCID-1 (C50 5.1 nM) was a gift from Kai Johnsson (Addgene plasmid # 117908 ; http://n2t.net/addgene:117908 ; RRID:Addgene_117908)
